>Addgene plasmid #158170 | p663-UBC-miniTurbo-V5-CAMKV_IDG-K | addgene full sequence | sequence record 314601 | Addgene NGS Result
GAAGAAGGTGGAGAGAGAGACAGAGACAGATCCATTCGATTAGTGAACGGATCTCGACGGTATCGGTTAA
CTTTTAAAAGAAAAGGGGGGATTGGGGGGTACAGTGCAGGGGAAAGAATAGTAGACATAATAGCAACAGA
CATACAAACTAAAGAATTACAAAAACAAATTACAAAATTCAAAATTTTATCGTCCAGTGTGGTGGAATTC
TGCAGATATCACAACTTTGTATAGAAAAGTTGGCCTCCGCGCCGGGTTTTGGCGCCTCCCGCGGGCGCCC
CCCTCCTCACGGCGAGCGCTGCCACGTCAGACGAAGGGCGCAGCGAGCGTCCTGATCCTTCCGCCCGGAC
GCTCAGGACAGCGGCCCGCTGCTCATAAGACTCGGCCTTAGAACCCCAGTATCAGCAGAAGGACATTTTA
GGACGGGACTTGGGTGACTCTAGGGCACTGGTTTTCTTTCCAGAGAGCGGAACAGGCGAGGAAAAGTAGT
CCCTTCTCGGCGATTCTGCGGAGGGATCTCCGTGGGGCGGTGAACGCCGATGATTATATAAGGACGCGCC
GGGTGTGGCACAGCTAGTTCCGTCGCAGCCGGGATTTGGGTCGCGGTTCTTGTTTGTGGATCGCTGTGAT
CGTCACTTGGTGAGTAGCGGGCTGCTGGGCTGGCCGGGGCTTTCGTGGCCGCCGGGCCGCTCGGTGGGAC
GGAAGCGTGTGGAGAGACCGCCAAGGGCTGTAGTCTGGGTCCGCGAGCAAGGTTGCCCTGAACTGGGGGT
TGGGGGGAGCGCAGCAAAATGGCGGCTGTTCCCGAGTCTTGAATGGAAGACGCTTGTGAGGCGGGCTGTG
AGGTCGTTGAAACAAGGTGGGGGGCATGGTGGGCGGCAAGAACCCAAGGTCTTGAGGCCTTCGCTAATGC
GGGAAAGCTCTTATTCGGGTGAGATGGGCTGGGGCACCATCTGGGGACCCTGACGTGAAGTTTGTCACTG
ACTGGAGAACTCGGTTTGTCGTCTGTTGCGGGGGCGGCAGTTATGGCGGTGCCGTTGGGCAGTGCACCCG
TACCTTTGGGAGCGCGCGCCCTCGTCGTGTCGTGACGTCACCCGTTCTGTTGGCTTATAATGCAGGGTGG
GGCCACCTGCCGGTAGGTGTGCGGTAGGCTTTTCTCCGTCGCAGGACGCAGGGTTCGGGCCTAGGGTAGG
CTCTCCTGAATCGACAGGCGCCGGACCTCTGGTGAGGGGAGGGATAAGTGAGGCGTCAGTTTCTTTGGTC
GGTTTTATGTACCTATCTTCTTAAGTAGCTGAAGCTCCGGTTTTGAACTATGCGCTCGGGGTTGGCGAGT
GTGTTTTGTGAAGTTTTTTAGGCACCTTTTGAAATGTAATCATTTGGGTCAATATGTAATTTTCAGTGTT
AGACTAGTAAATTGTCCGCTAAATTCTGGCCGTTTTTGGCTTTTTTGTTAGACGGCCAACTTTTGTATAC
AAAGTGGGCCACCATGGGAATCCCGCTGCTGAACGCTAAACAGATTCTGGGACAGCTGGACGGCGGGAGC
GTGGCAGTCCTGCCTGTGGTCGACTCCACCAATCAGTACCTGCTGGATCGAATCGGCGAGCTGAAGAGTG
GGGATGCTTGCATTGCAGAATATCAGCAGGCAGGGAGAGGAAGCAGAGGGAGGAAATGGTTCTCTCCTTT
TGGAGCTAACCTGTACCTGAGTATGTTTTGGCGCCTGAAGCGGGGACCAGCAGCAATCGGCCTGGGCCCG
GTCATCGGAATTGTCATGGCAGAAGCGCTGCGAAAGCTGGGAGCAGACAAGGTGCGAGTCAAATGGCCCA
ATGACCTGTATCTGCAGGATAGAAAGCTGGCAGGCATCCTGGTGGAGCTGGCCGGAATAACAGGCGATGC
TGCACAGATCGTCATTGGCGCCGGGATTAACGTGGCTATGAGGCGCGTGGAGGAAAGCGTGGTCAATCAG
GGCTGGATCACACTGCAGGAAGCAGGGATTAACCTGGACAGGAATACTCTGGCCGCTATGCTGATCCGAG
AGCTGCGGGCAGCCCTGGAACTGTTCGAGCAGGAAGGCCTGGCTCCATATCTGTCACGGTGGGAGAAGCT
GGATAACTTCATCAATAGACCCGTGAAGCTGATCATTGGGGACAAAGAGATTTTCGGGATTAGCCGGGGG
ATTGATAAACAGGGAGCCCTGCTGCTGGAACAGGACGGAGTTATCAAACCCTGGATGGGCGGAGAAATCA
GTCTGCGGTCTGCCGAAAAGGCTAGCGGCAAGCCCATCCCCAACCCCCTGCTGGGCCTGGACAGCACCAC
AACTTTGTACAAAAAAGCAGGCTCCACCATGCCGTTTGGGTGTGTGACTCTGGGCGACAAGAAGAACTAT
AACCAGCCATCGGAGGTGACTGACAGATATGATTTGGGACAGGTCATCAAGACTGAGGAGTTTTGTGAAA
TCTTCCGGGCCAAGGACAAGACGACAGGCAAGCTGCACACCTGCAAGAAGTTCCAGAAGCGGGACGGCCG
CAAGGTGCGGAAAGCTGCCAAGAACGAGATAGGCATCCTCAAGATGGTGAAGCATCCCAACATCCTACAG
CTGGTGGATGTGTTTGTGACCCGCAAGGAGTACTTTATCTTCCTGGAGCTGGCCACGGGGAGGGAGGTGT
TTGACTGGATCCTGGACCAGGGCTACTACTCGGAGCGAGACACAAGCAACGTGGTACGGCAAGTCCTGGA
GGCCGTGGCCTATTTGCACTCACTCAAGATCGTGCACAGGAATCTCAAGCTGGAGAACCTGGTTTACTAC
AACCGGCTGAAGAACTCGAAGATTGTCATCAGTGACTTCCATCTGGCTAAGCTAGAAAATGGCCTCATCA
AGGAGCCCTGTGGGACCCCCGAGTATCTGGCCCCAGAGGTGGTAGGCCGGCAGCGGTATGGACGCCCTGT
GGACTGCTGGGCCATTGGAGTCATCATGTACATCCTGCTTTCAGGCAATCCACCTTTCTATGAGGAGGTG
GAAGAAGATGATTATGAGAACCATGATAAGAATCTCTTCCGCAAGATCCTGGCTGGTGACTATGAGTTTG
ACTCTCCATATTGGGATGATATTTCGCAGGCAGCCAAAGACCTGGTCACAAGGCTGATGGAGGTGGAGCA
AGACCAGCGGATCACTGCAGAAGAGGCCATCTCCCATGAGTGGATTTCTGGCAATGCTGCTTCTGATAAG
AACATCAAGGATGGTGTCTGTGCCCAGATTGAAAAGAACTTTGCCAGGGCCAAGTGGAAGAAGGCTGTCC
GAGTGACCACCCTCATGAAACGGCTCCGGGCACCAGAGCAGTCCAGCACGGCTGCAGCCCAGTCGGCCTC
AGCCACAGACACTGCCACCCCCGGGGCTGCAGGTGGGGCCACAGCTGCAGCTGCGAGTGGAGCTACCTCA
GCCCCTGAGGGTGATGCTGCTCGTGCTGCAAAGAGTGATAATGTGGCCCCCGCAGACCGTAGTGCCACCC
CAGCCACAGATGGAAGTGCCACCCCAGCCACTGATGGCAGTGTCACCCCAGCCACCGATGGAAGCATCAC
TCCAGCCACTGATGGGAGTGTCACCCCAGCCACTGACAGGAGCGCTACTCCAGCCACTGATGGGAGAGCC
ACACCAGCCACAGAAGAGAGCACTGTGCCCACCACCCAAAGCAGTGCCATGCTGGCCACCAAGGCAGCTG
CCACCCCTGAGCCGGCTATGGCCCAGCCGGACAGCACAGCCCCAGAGGGCGCCACAGGCCAGGCTCCACC
CTCTAGTAAAGGGGAAGAGGCTGCTGGTTGTGCCCAGGAGTCTCAAAGGGAGGAGGCCAGCTAGGACCCA
GCTTTCTTGTACAAAGTTGTGATATCCAGCACAGTGGCGGCCGCTCGACAATCAACCTCTGGATTACAAA
ATTTGTGAAAGATTGACTGGTATTCTTAACTATGTTGCTCCTTTTACGCTATGTGGATACGCTGCTTTAA
TGCCTTTGTATCATGCTATTGCTTCCCGTATGGCTTTCATTTTCTCCTCCTTGTATAAATCCTGGTTGCT
GTCTCTTTATGAGGAGTTGTGGCCCGTTGTCAGGCAACGTGGCGTGGTGTGCACTGTGTTTGCTGACGCA
ACCCCCACTGGTTGGGGCATTGCCACCACCTGTCAGCTCCTTTCCGGGACTTTCGCTTTCCCCCTCCCTA
TTGCCACGGCGGAACTCATCGCCGCCTGCCTTGCCCGCTGCTGGACAGGGGCTCGGCTGTTGGGCACTGA
CAATTCCGTGGTGTTGTCGGGGAAGCTGACGTCCTTTCCATGGCTGCTCGCCTGTGTTGCCACCTGGATT
CTGCGCGGGACGTCCTTCTGCTACGTCCCTTCGGCCCTCAATCCAGCGGACCTTCCTTCCCGCGGCCTGC
TGCCGGCTCTGCGGCCTCTTCCGCGTCTTCGCCTTCGCCCTCAGACGAGTCGGATCTCCCTTTGGGCCGC
CTCCCCGCCTGGAATTCTACCGGGTAGGGGAGGCGCTTTTCCCAAGGCAGTCTGGAGCATGCGCTTTAGC
AGCCCCGCTGGGCACTTGGCGCTACACAAGTGGCCTCTGGCCTCGCACACATTCCACATCCACCGGTAGG
CGCCAACCGGCTCCGTTCTTTGGTGGCCCCTTCGCGCCACCTTCTACTCCTCCCCTAGTCAGGAAGTTCC
CCCCCGCCCCGCAGCTCGCGTCGTGCAGGACGTGACAAATGGAAGTAGCACGTCTCACTAGTCTCGTGCA
GATGGACAGCACCGCTGAGCAATGGAAGCGGGTAGGCCTTTGGGGCAGCGGCCAATAGCAGCTTTGCTCC
TTCGCTTTCTGGGCTCAGAGGCTGGGAAGGGGTGGGTCCGGGGGCGGGCTCAGGGGCGGGCTCAGGGGCG
GGGCGGGCGCCCGAAGGTCCTCCGGAGGCCCGGCATTCTGCACGCTTCAAAAGCGCACGTCTGCCGCGCT
GTTCTCCTCTTCCTCATCTCCGGGCCTTTCGACCTGCAGCCCAAGCTTACCATGACCGAGTACAAGCCCA
CGGTGCGCCTCGCCACCCGCGACGACGTCCCCAGGGCCGTACGCACCCTCGCCGCCGCGTTCGCCGACTA
CCCCGCCACGCGCCACACCGTCGATCCGGACCGCCACATCGAGCGGGTCACCGAGCTGCAAGAACTCTTC
CTCACGCGCGTCGGGCTCGACATCGGCAAGGTGTGGGTCGCGGACGACGGCGCCGCGGTGGCGGTCTGGA
CCACGCCGGAGAGCGTCGAAGCGGGGGCGGTGTTCGCCGAGATCGGCCCGCGCATGGCCGAGTTGAGCGG
TTCCCGGCTGGCCGCGCAGCAACAGATGGAAGGCCTCCTGGCGCCGCACCGGCCCAAGGAGCCCGCGTGG
TTCCTGGCCACCGTCGGCGTCTCGCCCGACCACCAGGGCAAGGGTCTGGGCAGCGCCGTCGTGCTCCCCG
GAGTGGAGGCGGCCGAGCGCGCCGGGGTGCCCGCCTTCCTGGAGACCTCCGCGCCCCGCAACCTCCCCTT
CTACGAGCGGCTCGGCTTCACCGTCACCGCCGACGTCGAGGTGCCCGAAGGACCGCGCACCTGGTGCATG
ACCCGCAAGCCCGGTGCCTGACGCCCGCCCCACGACCCGCAGCGCCCGACCGAAAGGAGCGCACGACCCC
ATGCATCTCGAGGGCCCGGTACCTTTAAGACCAATGACTTACAAGGCAGCTGTAGATCTTAGCCACTTTT
TAAAAGAAAAGGGGGGACTGGAAGGGCTAGCTCACTCCCAACGAAGACAAGATCTGCTTTTTGCTTGTAC
TGGGTCTCTCTGGTTAGACCAGATCTGAGCCTGGGAGCTCTCTGGCTAACTAGGGAACCCACTGCTTAAG
CCTCAATAAAGCTTGCCTTGAGTGCTTCAAGTAGTGTGTGCCCGTCTGTTGTGTGACTCTGGTAACTAGA
GATCCCTCAGACCCTTTTAGTCAGTGTGGAAAATCTCTAGCAGTAGTAGTTCATGTCATCTTATTATTCA
GTATTTATAACTTGCAAAGAAATGAATATCAGAGAGTGAGAGGAACTTGTTTATTGCAGCTTATAATGGT
TACAAATAAAGCAATAGCATCACAAATTTCACAAATAAAGCATTTTTTTCACTGCATTCTAGTTGTGGTT
TGTCCAAACTCATCAATGTATCTTATCATGTCTGGCTCTAGCTATCCCGCCCCTAACTCCGCCCATCCCG
CCCCTAACTCCGCCCAGTTCCGCCCATTCTCCGCCCCATGGCTGACTAATTTTTTTTATTTATGCAGAGG
CCGAGGCCGCCTCGGCCTCTGAGCTATTCCAGAAGTAGTGAGGAGGCTTTTTTGGAGGCCTAGGGACGTA
CCCAATTCGCCCTATAGTGAGTCGTATTACGCGCGCTCACTGGCCGTCGTTTTACAACGTCGTGACTGGG
AAAACCCTGGCGTTACCCAACTTAATCGCCTTGCAGCACATCCCCCTTTCGCCAGCTGGCGTAATAGCGA
AGAGGCCCGCACCGATCGCCCTTCCCAACAGTTGCGCAGCCTGAATGGCGAATGGG
[124 nt withheld, positions 6567-6690]
C
[91 nt withheld, positions 6692-6782]
A
[49 nt withheld, positions 6784-6832]
CCTTTGACGTTGGAGTCCACGTTCTTT
[37 nt withheld, positions 6860-6896]
ACCCTATCTCGGTCTATTCTTTTGATTTATAAGGGATTTTGCCGATTTCGGCCTATTGGTTAAAAAATGA
GCTGATTTAACAAAAATTTAACGCGAATTTTAACAAAATATTAACGCTTACAATTTAGGTGGCACTTTTC
GGGGAAATGTGCGCGGAACCCCTATTTGTTTATTTTTCTAAATACATTCAAATATGTATCCGCTCATGAG
ACAATAACCCTGATAAATGCTTCAATAATATTGAAAAAGGAAGAGTATGAGTATTCAACATTTCCGTGTC
GCCCTTATTCCCTTTTTTGCGGCATTTTGCCTTCCTGTTTTTGCTCACCCAGAAACGCTGGTGAAAGTAA
AAGATGCTGAAGATCAGTTGGGTGCACGAGTGGGTTACATCGAACTGGATCTCAACAGCGGTAAGATCCT
TGAGAGTTTTCGCCCCGAAGAACGTTTTCCAATGATGAGCACTTTTAAAGTTCTGCTATGTGGCGCGGTA
TTATCCCGTATTGACGCCGGGCAAGAGCAACTCGGTCGCCGCATACACTATTCTCAGAATGACTTGGTTG
AGTACTCACCAGTCACAGAAAAGCATCTTACGGATGGCATGACAGTAAGAGAATTATGCAGTGCTGCCAT
AACCATGAGTGATAACACTGCGGCCAACTTACTTCTGACAACGATCGGAGGACCGAAGGAGCTAACCGCT
TTTTTGCACAACATGGGGGATCATGTAACTCGCCTTGATCGTTGGGAACCGGAGCTGAATGAAGCCATAC
CAAACGACGAGCGTGACACCACGATGCCTGTAGCAATGGCAACAACGTTGCGCAAACTATTAACTGGCGA
ACTACTTACTCTAGCTTCCCGGCAACAATTAATAGACTGGATGGAGGCGGATAAAGTTGCAGGACCACTT
CTGCGCTCGGCCCTTCCGGCTGGCTGGTTTATTGCTGATAAATCTGGAGCCGGTGAGCGTGGGTCTCGCG
GTATCATTGCAGCACTGGGGCCAGATGGTAAGCCCTCCCGTATCGTAGTTATCTACACGACGGGGAGTCA
GGCAACTATGGATGAACGAAATAGACAGATCGCTGAGATAGGTGCCTCACTGATTAAGCATTGGTAACTG
TCAGACCAAGTTTACTCATATATACTTTAGATTGATTTAAAACTTCATTTTTAATTTAAAAGGATCTAGG
TGAAGATCCTTTTTGATAATCTCATGACCAAAATCCCTTAACGTGAGTTTTCGTTCCACTGAGCGTCAGA
CCCCGTAGAAAAGATCAAAGGATCTTCTTGAGATCCTTTTTTTCTGCGCGTAATCTGCTGCTTGCAAACA
AAAAAACCACCGCTACCAGCGGTGGTTTGTTTGCCGGATCAAGAGCTACCAACTCTTTTTCCGAAGGTAA
CTGGCTTCAGCAGAGCGCAGATACCAAATACTGTTCTTCTAGTGTAGCCGTAGTTAGGCCACCACTTCAA
GAACTCTGTAGCACCGCCTACATACCTCGCTCTGCTAATCCTGTTACCAGTGGCTGCTGCCAGTGGCGAT
AAGTCGTGTCTTACCGGGTTGGACTCAAGACGATAGTTACCGGATAAGGCGCAGCGGTCGGGCTGAACGG
GGGGTTCGTGCACACAGCCCAGCTTGGAGCGAACGACCTACACCGAACTGAGATACCTACAGCGTGAGCT
ATGAGAAAGCGCCACGCTTCCCGAAGGGAGAAAGGCGGACAGGTATCCGGTAAGCGGCAGGGTCGGAACA
GGAGAGCGCACGAGGGAGCTTCCAGGGGGAAACGCCTGGTATCTTTATAGTCCTGTCGGGTTTCGCCACC
TCTGACTTGAGCGTCGATTTTTGTGATGCTCGTCAGGGGGGCGGAGCCTATGGAAAAACGCCAGCAACGC
GGCCTTTTTACGGTTCCTGGCCTTTTGCTGGCCTTTTGCTCACATGTTCTTTCCTGCGTTATCCCCTGAT
TCTGTGGATAACCGTATTACCGCCTTTGAGTGAGCTGATACCGCTCGCCGCAGCCGAACGACCGAGCGCA
GCGAGTCAGTGAGCGAGGAAGCGGAAGAGCGCCCAATACGCAAACCGCCTCTCCCCGCGCGTTGGCCGAT
TCATTAATGCAGCTGGCACGACAGGTTTCCCGACTGGAAAGCGGGCAGTGAGCGCAACGCAATTAATGTG
AGTTAGCTCACTCATTAGGCACCCCAGGCTTTACACTTTATGCTTCCGGCTCGTATGTTGTGTGGAATTG
TGAGCGGATAACAATTTCACACAGGAAACAGCTATGACCATGATTACGCCAAGCGCGCAATTAACCCTCA
CTAAAGGGAACAAAAGCTGGAGCTGCAAGCTTAATGTAGTCTTATGCAATACTCTTGTAGTCTTGCAACA
TGGTAACGATGAGTTAGCAACATGCCTTACAAGGAGAGAAAAAGCACCGTGCATGCCGATTGGTGGAAGT
AAGGTGGTACGATCGTGCCTTATTAGGAAGGCAACAGACGGGTCTGACATGGATTGGACGAACCACTGAA
TTGCCGCATTGCAGAGATATTGTATTTAAGTGCCTAGCTCGATACATAAACGGGTCTCTCTGGTTAGACC
AGATCTGAGCCTGGGAGCTCTCTGGCTAACTAGGGAACCCACTGCTTAAGCCTCAATAAAGCTTGCCTTG
AGTGCTTCAAGTAGTGTGTGCCCGTCTGTTGTGTGACTCTGGTAACTAGAGATCCCTCAGACCCTTTTAG
TCAGTGTGGAAAATCTCTAGCAGTGGCGCCCGAACAGGGACTTGAAAGCGAAAGGGAAACCAGAGGAGCT
CTCTCGACGCAGGACTCGGCTTGCTGAAGCGCGCACGGCAAGAGGCGAGGGGCGGCGACTGGTGAGTACG
CCAAAAATTTTGACTAGCGGAGGCTAGAAGGAGAGAGATGGGTGCGAGAGCGTCAGTATTAAGCGGGGGA
GAATTAGATCGCGATGGGAAAAAATTCGGTTAAGGCCAGGGGGAAAGAAAAAATATAAATTAAAACATAT
AGTATGGGCAAGCAGGGAGCTAGAACGATTCGCAGTTAATCCTGGCCTGTTAGAAACATCAGAAGGCTGT
AGACAAATACTGGGACAGCTACAACCATCCCTTCAGACAGGATCAGAAGAACTTAGATCATTATATAATA
CAGTAGCAACCCTCTATTGTGTGCATCAAAGGATAGAGATAAAAGACACCAAGGAAGCTTTAGACAAGAT
AGAGGAAGAGCAAAACAAAAGTAAGACCACCGCACAGCAAGCGGCCGCTGATCTTCAGACCTGGAGGAGG
AGATATGAGGGACAATTGGAGAAGTGAATTATATAAATATAAAGTAGTAAAAATTGAACCATTAGGAGTA
GCACCCACCAAGGCAAAGAGAAGAGTGGTGCAGAGAGAAAAAAGAGCAGTGGGAATAGGAGCTTTGTTCC
TTGGGTTCTTGGGAGCAGCAGGAAGCACTATGGGCGCAGCGTCAATGACGCTGACGGTACAGGCCAGACA
ATTATTGTCTGGTATAGTGCAGCAGCAGAACAATTTGCTGAGGGCTATTGAGGCGCAACAGCATCTGTTG
CAACTCACAGTCTGGGGCATCAAGCAGCTCCAGGCAAGAATCCTGGCTGTGGAAAGATACCTAAAGGATC
AACAGCTCCTGGGGATTTGGGGTTGCTCTGGAAAACTCATTTGCACCACTGCTGTGCCTTGGAATGCTAG
TTGGAGTAATAAATCTCTGGAACAGATTTGGAATCACACGACCTGGATGGAGTGGGACAGAGAAATTAAC
AATTACACAAGCTTAATACACTCCTTAATTGAAGAATCGCAAAACCAGCAAGAAAAGAATGAACAAGAAT
TATTGGAATTAGATAAATGGGCAAGTTTGTGGAATTGGTTTAACATAACAAATTGGCTGTGGTATATAAA
ATTATTCATAATGATAGTAGGAGGCTTGGTAGGTTTAAGAATAGTTTTTGCTGTACTTTCTATAGTGAAT
AGAGTTAGGCAGGGATATTCACCATTATCGTTTCAGACCCACCTCCCAACCCCGAGGGGACCCGACAGGC
CCGAAGGAATAGAA
Features (pLannotate 1.2.2; 32 found; start..end, strand, type, name):
     72..188     +  misc_feature   cPPT/CTS: central polypurine tract and central termination sequence of HIV-1
    222..242     +  protein_bind   attB4: mutant version of attB; core recombination site for the Gateway® BP reaction BP Clonase™
    242..1453    +  promoter       UbC promoter: human ubiquitin C promoter
   1457..1475    -  protein_bind   attB5 (fragment): mutant version of attB; core recombination site for the Gateway® BP reaction BP Clonase™
   1490..2260    +  CDS            miniTurbo: N-terminally truncated mutant of the E. coli biotin ligase BioID engineered for improved catalytic efficiency (Branon et al., 2018)
   2309..2333    +  protein_bind   attB1: mutant version of attB; recombination site for the Gateway® BP reaction BP Clonase™
   2339..3841    +  CDS            Camkv: CAMKV_RAT - Also known as 1G5. Experimental evidence at protein level: Swiss-Prot protein existence level 1. Has no detectable kinase activity in vitro. From Rattus norvegicus (Rat).
   3846..3867    -  protein_bind   attB2 (fragment): mutant version of attB; recombination site for the Gateway® BP reaction BP Clonase™
   3900..4488    +  misc_feature   WPRE: woodchuck hepatitis virus posttranscriptional regulatory element
   4502..5001    +  promoter       PGK promoter: mouse phosphoglycerate kinase 1 promoter
   5022..5621    +  CDS            PuroR: puromycin N-acetyltransferase; pac from Streptomyces alboniger; confers resistance to puromycin
   5689..5826    +  CDS            nef (fragment): NEF_HV1LA - Experimental evidence at protein level: Swiss-Prot protein existence level 1. Extracellular Nef protein targets CD4(+) T-lymphocytes for apoptosis by interacting with CXCR4 surface receptors. From Human immunodeficiency virus type 1 group M subtype B (isolate Lai) (HIV-1).
   5812..5992    +  LTR            5' LTR (truncated): truncated 5' long terminal repeat (LTR) from HIV-1
   6064..6185    +  polyA_signal   SV40 poly(A) signal: SV40 polyadenylation signal
   6225..6360    +  rep_origin     SV40 ori: SV40 origin of replication
   6381..6399    -  promoter       T7 promoter: promoter for bacteriophage T7 RNA polymerase
   6407..6562    +  CDS            lacZα (fragment): LacZα fragment of β-galactosidase; lacZ fragment
   6567..6995    +  rep_origin     f1 ori (sequence partly withheld): f1 bacteriophage origin of replication; arrow indicates direction of (+) strand synthesis
   7048..7152    +  promoter       AmpR promoter: bla
   7153..8013    +  CDS            AmpR: β-lactamase; bla; confers resistance to ampicillin, carbenicillin, and related antibiotics
   8184..8772    +  rep_origin     ori: high-copy-number ColE1/pMB1/pBR322/pUC origin of replication
   8955..9047    +  CDS            lacI (fragment): lac repressor; lacI; The lac repressor binds to the lac operator to inhibit transcription in E. coli. This inhibition can be relieved by adding lactose or isopropyl-β-D-thiogalactopyranoside (IPTG).
   9060..9081    +  protein_bind   CAP binding site: CAP binding activates transcription in the presence of cAMP. E. coli catabolite activator protein
   9096..9126    +  promoter       lac promoter: promoter for the E. coli lac operon
   9130..9152    +  protein_bind   lac operator (fragment): The lac repressor binds to the lac operator to inhibit transcription in E. coli. This inhibition can be relieved by adding lactose or isopropyl-β-D-thiogalactopyranoside (IPTG). lac repressor encoded by lacI
   9195..9213    +  promoter       T3 promoter: promoter for bacteriophage T3 RNA polymerase
   9241..9467    +  promoter       RSV promoter: Rous sarcoma virus enhancer/promoter
   9468..9648    +  LTR            5' LTR (truncated): truncated 5' long terminal repeat (LTR) from HIV-1
   9695..9820    +  misc_feature   HIV-1 Ψ: packaging signal of human immunodeficiency virus type 1
   9804..10167   +  CDS            HIV-1 gag (fragment): gag protein from human immunodeficiency virus 1; gag
  10313..10546   +  misc_feature   RRE: The Rev response element (RRE) of HIV-1 allows for Rev-dependent mRNA export from the nucleus to the cytoplasm.
  10923..53      +  CDS            Rev (fragment) (across the origin): human immunodeficiency virus 1 (HIV-1) Rev protein; rev; enhances nuclear export of unspliced and incompletely spliced viral mRNAs
