[The description below was written by a language model from this plasmid's Addgene catalogue record and pLannotate feature annotations shown in this document.]
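Description:
p663-UBC-miniTurbo-V5-CAMKV_IDG-K is a lentiviral mammalian expression plasmid built on the pDest663 backbone by multisite Gateway recombination. It is maintained in E. coli through a ColE1/pUC-type origin and ampicillin resistance (the record lists it as low copy), and it also carries an f1 origin and an SV40 origin. The transfer-vector architecture is third-generation in style. An RSV promoter fused to a truncated HIV-1 5' LTR drives genomic RNA production, followed by the Ψ packaging signal with a gag fragment, the RRE for Rev-dependent export, and the cPPT/CTS element. A second truncated LTR lies downstream of the cargo and is followed by an SV40 polyadenylation signal.

The payload is assembled from separate Gateway modules, as shown by the residual attB4, attB5, attB1 and attB2 sites. The human ubiquitin C promoter drives an open reading frame in which miniTurbo, an engineered truncated E. coli biotin ligase, is fused through a V5 epitope to the N-terminus of human CAMKV, a CaM kinase-like vesicle-associated protein. The automated annotation matched the coding sequence to the rat orthologue, but the catalogue entry gives the species as human. The V5 tag is not separately annotated in the feature table. A WPRE follows the fusion to enhance transcript expression, and a mouse PGK promoter drives puromycin N-acetyltransferase for selection of transduced cells.

The construct was generated within the Illuminating the Druggable Genome program as a tool for understudied kinases. It is used to stably express the miniTurbo fusion so that nearby proteins are biotinylated, allowing them to be identified by proteomics and assembled into proximity networks.
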