Addgene plasmid #158170: p663-UBC-miniTurbo-V5-CAMKV_IDG-K
Purpose: Gateway destination clone of CAMKV (human) tagged with N-terminal miniTurbo-V5 for generating protein-proximity networks using proximity-dependent biotinylation proteomics
Depositing lab: Ben Major. Depositing organization: Washington University in Saint Louis.
Backbone
  Vector backbone: pDest663
  Backbone manufacturer: PEL
  Backbone size w/o insert (bp): 9019
  Vector type: Mammalian Expression, Lentiviral ; Gateway Destination
  Selectable markers: Puromycin
Growth in bacteria
  Bacterial resistance: Ampicillin, 100 μg/mL
  Growth temperature: 30°C
  Growth strain: NEB Stable
  Copy number: Low Copy
Gene/Insert
  Gene/Insert name: miniTurbo-V5-CAMKV (alt name: CAMKV)
  Species: H. sapiens (human)
  Entrez Gene: CAMKV (a.k.a. 1G5, VACAMKL)
  Promoter: Ubiquitin
  Tag / fusion protein: miniTurbo-V5 (N terminal on insert)
  Cloning method: Gateway Cloning
  Sequencing primers: 5′ GCCCGAAGGAATAGAAGAAGAA; 3′ CATAGCGTAAAAGGAGCAACA
Terms and licenses: Academic/Nonprofit Terms; Industry Terms: Not Available to Industry
Depositor comments: These plasmids were generated as part of the Illuminating the Druggable Genome (IDG) program sponsored by the NIH Common Fund. The goal of this program is to identify, gather, and distribute information and resources for proteins that currently are not well-studied yet belong to commonly drug-targeted protein families: protein kinases, non-olfactory G-protein coupled receptors (GPCRs), and ion channels. The IDG program is designed to develop fundamental research tools for understudied proteins, elucidate their function, and disseminate the IDG-related resources and data to the greater scientific community. These lentiviral gateway destination plasmids were generated, as part of the Kinase-Data and Resource Generating Center (DRGC), using the single fragment or multisite gateway cloning technology. They were used for generating proteomics-based protein-interaction and protein-proximity networks that can be accessed through the kinase-DRGC website https://darkkinome.org/. Each plasmid has either an N- or C-terminal fusion protein (Flag/ V5/V5-miniTurbo/V5-TurboID/miniTurbo-V5/TurboID-V5) tagged understudied kinase driven under either a CMV or Ubiquitin (UBC) promoter. All inserts in the pENTR plasmids used to generate the deposited destination plasmids were end-sequenced and insert size validated prior to multi-site gateway cloning. The combined insert size of the single fragment or three fragment destination plasmids were confirmed by restriction digestion (BsrGI, and EcoRV for pDest667; BsrGI, EcoRV, and BstZ17I for pDest663; and BsrGI for pHAGE) and all plasmids were partially sequenced to ensure in-frame ORFs and fusion tags.
How to cite: p663-UBC-miniTurbo-V5-CAMKV_IDG-K was a gift from Ben Major (Addgene plasmid # 158170 ; http://n2t.net/addgene:158170 ; RRID:Addgene_158170)
